Addgene plasmid #80545: Rab25b cds in pGem-T Easy
Purpose: Can be used for in situ hybridisation or other purposes
Depositing lab: Rob Parton. Depositing organization: University of Queensland, Institute for Molecular Bioscience. Publication: A plasmid library of full-length zebrafish rab proteins for in vivo cell biology. Hall TE, Martel N, Lo HP, Xiong Z, Parton RG. Cell Logist. 2017 Mar 1;7(1):e1301151. doi: 10.1080/21592799.2017.1301151. eCollection 2017. PubMed 28396820.
Backbone
  Vector backbone: pGemT easy
  Backbone manufacturer: Promega
Growth in bacteria
  Bacterial resistance: Ampicillin, 100 μg/mL
  Growth temperature: 37°C
  Growth strain: DH5alpha
  Copy number: High Copy
Gene/Insert
  Gene/Insert name: rab25b
  Species: D. rerio (zebrafish)
  Entrez Gene: rab25b (a.k.a. zgc:112037)
Terms and licenses: Academic/Nonprofit Terms; Industry Terms: Not Available to Industry
How to cite: Rab25b cds in pGem-T Easy was a gift from Rob Parton (Addgene plasmid # 80545 ; http://n2t.net/addgene:80545 ; RRID:Addgene_80545)
