[The description below was written by a language model from this plasmid's Addgene catalogue record and pLannotate feature annotations shown in this document.]
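Description:
Rab25b cds in pGem-T Easy is a small (about 3.7 kb) bacterial cloning plasmid carrying the coding sequence of zebrafish (Danio rerio) rab25b, a member of the Rab family of small GTPases, inserted into the commercial pGEM-T Easy TA-cloning backbone. It is maintained in E. coli at high copy number through a ColE1/pUC-type origin and selected with ampicillin via the β-lactamase gene and its native promoter. An f1 phage origin is also present, allowing single-stranded DNA production with helper phage. The remnants of the lac promoter, operator and lacZα fragment flanking the cloning site are the blue/white screening cassette of the backbone, which is interrupted by the insert.

The roughly 640 bp insert lies in the forward orientation between opposing bacteriophage promoters, with T7 upstream and SP6 downstream. The automated annotation labels this open reading frame by similarity to human RAB25, which reflects homology rather than origin, since the catalogue entry identifies it as the zebrafish gene. From the annotated orientation, in vitro transcription from T7 would yield sense RNA, while transcription from SP6 would yield antisense RNA suitable as a riboprobe. This matches the stated purpose of in situ hybridisation to map rab25b expression. The plasmid has no eukaryotic promoter or tag, so it is not an expression vector itself, but it can serve as a template for subcloning the coding sequence. A few short annotated fragments, including a hornet peptide match, lacI, bom and RSF ori, are most likely incidental similarity hits in backbone or polylinker sequence rather than functional elements.
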