Features (pLannotate 1.2.2; 15 found; start..end, strand, type, name):
    127..715     -  rep_origin     ori: high-copy-number ColE1/pMB1/pBR322/pUC origin of replication
    886..1746    -  CDS            AmpR: β-lactamase; bla; confers resistance to ampicillin, carbenicillin, and related antibiotics
   1747..1851    -  promoter       AmpR promoter: bla
   1878..1928    +  misc_feature   bom (fragment): basis of mobility region from pBR322
   1956..2384    -  rep_origin     f1 ori (sequence partly withheld): f1 bacteriophage origin of replication; arrow indicates direction of (+) strand synthesis
   2388..2545    -  CDS            lacZα (fragment): LacZα fragment of β-galactosidase; lacZ fragment
   2548..2566    +  promoter       T7 promoter: promoter for bacteriophage T7 RNA polymerase
   2627..3262    +  CDS            RAB25: RAB25_HUMAN - Also known as CATX8. Experimental evidence at protein level: Swiss-Prot protein existence level 1. Involved in the regulation of cell survival. Promotes invasive migration of cells in which it functions to localize and maintain integrin alpha-V/beta-1 at the tips of extending pseudopodia (PubMed:17925226). Involved in the regulation of epithelial morphogenesis through the control of CLDN4 expression and localization at tight junctions (By similarity). May selectively regulate the apical recycling pathway. Together with MYO5B regulates transcytosis (By similarity). From Homo sapie
   3278..3340    -  CDS            VESPI_VESMG (fragment): Experimental evidence at protein level: Swiss-Prot protein existence level 1. Shows contractile activity on isolated ileum smooth muscle. From Vespa magnifica (Hornet).
   3352..3370    -  promoter       SP6 promoter: promoter for bacteriophage SP6 RNA polymerase
   3412..3428    -  protein_bind   lac operator: The lac repressor binds to the lac operator to inhibit transcription in E. coli. This inhibition can be relieved by adding lactose or isopropyl-β-D-thiogalactopyranoside (IPTG). lac repressor encoded by lacI
   3436..3466    -  promoter       lac promoter: promoter for the E. coli lac operon
   3481..3502    -  protein_bind   CAP binding site: CAP binding activates transcription in the presence of cAMP. E. coli catabolite activator protein
   3515..3607    -  CDS            lacI (fragment): lac repressor; lacI; The lac repressor binds to the lac operator to inhibit transcription in E. coli. This inhibition can be relieved by adding lactose or isopropyl-β-D-thiogalactopyranoside (IPTG).
   3609..3663    -  rep_origin     RSF ori (fragment): Plasmids containing the RSF 1030 origin of replication can be propagated in E. coli cells that contain additional plasmids with compatible origins.
>Addgene plasmid #80545 | Rab25b cds in pGem-T Easy | addgene full sequence | sequence record 176726 | Addgene NGS Result
GGTATCAGCTCACTCAAAGGCGGTAATACGGTTATCCACAGAATCAGGGGATAACGCAGGAAAGAACATG
TGAGCAAAAGGCCAGCAAAAGGCCAGGAACCGTAAAAAGGCCGCGTTGCTGGCGTTTTTCCATAGGCTCC
GCCCCCCTGACGAGCATCACAAAAATCGACGCTCAAGTCAGAGGTGGCGAAACCCGACAGGACTATAAAG
ATACCAGGCGTTTCCCCCTGGAAGCTCCCTCGTGCGCTCTCCTGTTCCGACCCTGCCGCTTACCGGATAC
CTGTCCGCCTTTCTCCCTTCGGGAAGCGTGGCGCTTTCTCATAGCTCACGCTGTAGGTATCTCAGTTCGG
TGTAGGTCGTTCGCTCCAAGCTGGGCTGTGTGCACGAACCCCCCGTTCAGCCCGACCGCTGCGCCTTATC
CGGTAACTATCGTCTTGAGTCCAACCCGGTAAGACACGACTTATCGCCACTGGCAGCAGCCACTGGTAAC
AGGATTAGCAGAGCGAGGTATGTAGGCGGTGCTACAGAGTTCTTGAAGTGGTGGCCTAACTACGGCTACA
CTAGAAGAACAGTATTTGGTATCTGCGCTCTGCTGAAGCCAGTTACCTTCGGAAAAAGAGTTGGTAGCTC
TTGATCCGGCAAACAAACCACCGCTGGTAGCGGTGGTTTTTTTGTTTGCAAGCAGCAGATTACGCGCAGA
AAAAAAGGATCTCAAGAAGATCCTTTGATCTTTTCTACGGGGTCTGACGCTCAGTGGAACGAAAACTCAC
GTTAAGGGATTTTGGTCATGAGATTATCAAAAAGGATCTTCACCTAGATCCTTTTAAATTAAAAATGAAG
TTTTAAATCAATCTAAAGTATATATGAGTAAACTTGGTCTGACAGTTACCAATGCTTAATCAGTGAGGCA
CCTATCTCAGCGATCTGTCTATTTCGTTCATCCATAGTTGCCTGACTCCCCGTCGTGTAGATAACTACGA
TACGGGAGGGCTTACCATCTGGCCCCAGTGCTGCAATGATACCGCGAGACCCACGCTCACCGGCTCCAGA
TTTATCAGCAATAAACCAGCCAGCCGGAAGGGCCGAGCGCAGAAGTGGTCCTGCAACTTTATCCGCCTCC
ATCCAGTCTATTAATTGTTGCCGGGAAGCTAGAGTAAGTAGTTCGCCAGTTAATAGTTTGCGCAACGTTG
TTGCCATTGCTACAGGCATCGTGGTGTCACGCTCGTCGTTTGGTATGGCTTCATTCAGCTCCGGTTCCCA
ACGATCAAGGCGAGTTACATGATCCCCCATGTTGTGCAAAAAAGCGGTTAGCTCCTTCGGTCCTCCGATC
GTTGTCAGAAGTAAGTTGGCCGCAGTGTTATCACTCATGGTTATGGCAGCACTGCATAATTCTCTTACTG
TCATGCCATCCGTAAGATGCTTTTCTGTGACTGGTGAGTACTCAACCAAGTCATTCTGAGAATAGTGTAT
GCGGCGACCGAGTTGCTCTTGCCCGGCGTCAATACGGGATAATACCGCGCCACATAGCAGAACTTTAAAA
GTGCTCATCATTGGAAAACGTTCTTCGGGGCGAAAACTCTCAAGGATCTTACCGCTGTTGAGATCCAGTT
CGATGTAACCCACTCGTGCACCCAACTGATCTTCAGCATCTTTTACTTTCACCAGCGTTTCTGGGTGAGC
AAAAACAGGAAGGCAAAATGCCGCAAAAAAGGGAATAAGGGCGACACGGAAATGTTGAATACTCATACTC
TTCCTTTTTCAATATTATTGAAGCATTTATCAGGGTTATTGTCTCATGAGCGGATACATATTTGAATGTA
TTTAGAAAAATAAACAAATAGGGGTTCCGCGCACATTTCCCCGAAAAGTGCCACCTGATGCGGTGTGAAA
TACCGCACAGATGCGTAAGGAGAAAATACCGCATCAGGAAATTGTAAGCGTTAATATTTTGTTAAAATTC
GCGTTAAATTTTTGTTAAATCAGCTCATTTTTTAACCAATAGGCCGAAATCGGCAAAATCCCTTATAAAT
CAAAAGAATAGACCGAGATAGGGT
[37 nt withheld, positions 2055-2091]
AAAGAACGTGGACTCCAACGTCAAAGG
[49 nt withheld, positions 2119-2167]
T
[91 nt withheld, positions 2169-2259]
G
[124 nt withheld, positions 2261-2384]
CCATTCGCCATTCAGGCTGCGCAACTGTTGGGAAGGGCGATCGGTGCGGGCCTCTTCGCTATTACGCCAG
CTGGCGAAAGGGGGATGTGCTGCAAGGCGATTAAGTTGGGTAACGCCAGGGTTTTCCCAGTCACGACGTT
GTAAAACGACGGCCAGTGAATTGTAATACGACTCACTATAGGGCGAATTGGGCCCGACGTCGCATGCTCC
CGGCCGCCATGGCGGCCGCGGGAATTCGATTTGGAAATATGGGGTCTGATGAGGCCTACAACTTCGTTTT
CAAAGTGGTTCTTATTGGAGAATCCGGTGTTGGCAAAAGCAACTTGCTGTCACGGTTCACCAAGAACGAG
TTTAGCCACGACAGCCGGACGACCATCGGCGTGGAGTTCAGCACTAGAACTGTGCAGCTGAACGGACTCA
CTATTAAAGCTCAGATCTGGGACACCGCTGGATTGGAGCGGTACCGCGCCATCACCTCTGCATATTATCG
AGGAGCGGTCGGAGCTCTGCTTGTTTATGATATTTCCAAGCATCTGACGTATGAAAGTGCCGAGCGCTGG
CTGAAGGAGCTCTACGATCACGCAGATCCACACATCGTAGTGATGCTGGTGGGAAATAAATCAGACCTGG
CAGCCGTGCGCTCCGTTCCTACAGAGGACGCCAAAGACTTTGCAGAGAAGAATGGTCTTCTGTTCATGGA
AACCTCAGCTCTGGAGTCAGTAAATGTGGAAGCAGCGTTCAACACTGTGCTTACAGAAATCCACAAGAAG
GTGAACAGCAAAGAAGTGACCCGCGGCTCCATCAGTGCAGTCACGTTGTCTCAACCTAAAACTCCAGCAG
AAACCCAGGAGGAGAAGAAAACCTGCTGTAAAAACTTGTGAAAGAGTAATCACTAGTGAATTCGCGGCCG
CCTGCAGGTCGACCATATGGGAGAGCTCCCAACGCGTTGGATGCATAGCTTGAGTATTCTATAGTGTCAC
CTAAATAGCTTGGCGTAATCATGGTCATAGCTGTTTCCTGTGTGAAATTGTTATCCGCTCACAATTCCAC
ACAACATACGAGCCGGAAGCATAAAGTGTAAAGCCTGGGGTGCCTAATGAGTGAGCTAACTCACATTAAT
TGCGTTGCGCTCACTGCCCGCTTTCCAGTCGGGAAACCTGTCGTGCCAGCTGCATTAATGAATCGGCCAA
CGCGCGGGGAGAGGCGGTTTGCGTATTGGGCGCTCTTCCGCTTCCTCGCTCACTGACTCGCTGCGCTCGG
TCGTTCGGCTGCGGCGAGC
